>Addgene plasmid #82988 | pDONR223_RALA_WT_V5 | addgene full sequence | sequence record 162912 | Addgene NGS result
GTACAAAGTTGGCATTATAAGAAAGCATTGCTTATCAATTTGTTGCAACGAACAGGTCACTATCAGTCAA
AATAAAATCATTATTTGCCATCCAGCTGATATCCCCTATAGTGAGTCGTATTACATGGTCATAGCTGTTT
CCTGGCAGCTCTGGCCCGTGTCTCAAAATCTCTGATGTTACATTGCACAAGATAAAAATATATCATCATG
CCTCCTCTAGACCAGCCAGGACAGAAATGCCTCGACTTCGCTGCTACCCAAGGTTGCCGGGTGACGCACA
CCGTGGAAACGGATGAAGGCACGAACCCAGTGGACATAAGCCTGTTCGGTTCGTAAGCTGTAATGCAAGT
AGCGTATGCGCTCACGCAACTGGTCCAGAACCTTGACCGAACGCAGCGGTGGTAACGGCGCAGTGGCGGT
TTTCATGGCTTGTTATGACTGTTTTTTTGGGGTACAGTCTATGCCTCGGGCATCCAAGCAGCAAGCGCGT
TACGCCGTGGGTCGATGTTTGATGTTATGGAGCAGCAACGATGTTACGCAGCAGGGCAGTCGCCCTAAAA
CAAAGTTAAACATTATGAGGGAAGCGGTGATCGCCGAAGTATCGACTCAACTATCAGAGGTAGTTGGCGT
CATCGAGCGCCATCTCGAACCGACGTTGCTGGCCGTACATTTGTACGGCTCCGCAGTGGATGGCGGCCTG
AAGCCACACAGTGATATTGATTTGCTGGTTACGGTGACCGTAAGGCTTGATGAAACAACGCGGCGAGCTT
TGATCAACGACCTTTTGGAAACTTCGGCTTCCCCTGGAGAGAGCGAGATTCTCCGCGCTGTAGAAGTCAC
CATTGTTGTGCACGACGACATCATTCCGTGGCGTTATCCAGCTAAGCGCGAACTGCAATTTGGAGAATGG
CAGCGCAATGACATTCTTGCAGGTATCTTCGAGCCAGCCACGATCGACATTGATCTGGCTATCTTGCTGA
CAAAAGCAAGAGAACATAGCGTTGCCTTGGTAGGTCCAGCGGCGGAGGAACTCTTTGATCCGGTTCCTGA
ACAGGATCTATTTGAGGCGCTAAATGAAACCTTAACGCTATGGAACTCGCCGCCCGACTGGGCTGGCGAT
GAGCGAAATGTAGTGCTTACGTTGTCCCGCATTTGGTACAGCGCAGTAACCGGCAAAATCGCGCCGAAGG
ATGTCGCTGCCGACTGGGCAATGGAGCGCCTGCCGGCCCAGTATCAGCCCGTCATACTTGAAGCTAGACA
GGCTTATCTTGGACAAGAAGAAGATCGCTTGGCCTCGCGCGCAGATCAGTTGGAAGAATTTGTCCACTAC
GTGAAAGGCGAGATCACCAAGGTAGTCGGCAAATAACCCTCGAGCCACCCATGACCAAAATCCCTTAACG
TGAGTTACGCGTCGTTCCACTGAGCGTCAGACCCCGTAGAAAAGATCAAAGGATCTTCTTGAGATCCTTT
TTTTCTGCGCGTAATCTGCTGCTTGCAAACAAAAAAACCACCGCTACCAGCGGTGGTTTGTTTGCCGGAT
CAAGAGCTACCAACTCTTTTTCCGAAGGTAACTGGCTTCAGCAGAGCGCAGATACCAAATACTGTTCTTC
TAGTGTAGCCGTAGTTAGGCCACCACTTCAAGAACTCTGTAGCACCGCCTACATACCTCGCTCTGCTAAT
CCTGTTACCAGTGGCTGCTGCCAGTGGCGATAAGTCGTGTCTTACCGGGTTGGACTCAAGACGATAGTTA
CCGGATAAGGCGCAGCGGTCGGGCTGAACGGGGGGTTCGTGCACACAGCCCAGCTTGGAGCGAACGACCT
ACACCGAACTGAGATACCTACAGCGTGAGCTATGAGAAAGCGCCACGCTTCCCGAAGGGAGAAAGGCGGA
CAGGTATCCGGTAAGCGGCAGGGTCGGAACAGGAGAGCGCACGAGGGAGCTTCCAGGGGGAAACGCCTGG
TATCTTTATAGTCCTGTCGGGTTTCGCCACCTCTGACTTGAGCGTCGATTTTTGTGATGCTCGTCAGGGG
GGCGGAGCCTATGGAAAAACGCCAGCAACGCGGCCTTTTTACGGTTCCTGGCCTTTTGCTGGCCTTTTGC
TCACATGTTCTTTCCTGCGTTATCCCCTGATTCTGTGGATAACCGTATTACCGCCTTTGAGTGAGCTGAT
ACCGCTCGCCGCAGCCGAACGACCGAGCGCAGCGAGTCAGTGAGCGAGGAAGCGGAAGAGCGCCCAATAC
GCAAACCGCCTCTCCCCGCGCGTTGGCCGATTCATTAATGCAGCTGGCACGACAGGTTTCCCGACTGGAA
AGCGGGCAGTGAGCGCAACGCAATTAATACGCGTACCGCTAGCCAGGAAGAGTTTGTAGAAACGCAAAAA
GGCCATCCGTCAGGATGGCCTTCTGCTTAGTTTGATGCCTGGCAGTTTATGGCGGGCGTCCTGCCCGCCA
CCCTCCGGGCCGTTGCTTCACAACGTTCAAATCCGCTCCCGGCGGATTTGTCCTACTCAGGAGAGCGTTC
ACCGACAAACAACAGATAAAACGAAAGGCCCAGTCTTCCGACTGAGCCTTTCGTTTTATTTGATGCCTGG
CAGTTCCCTACTCTCGCGTTAACGCTAGCATGGATGTTTTCCCAGTCACGACGTTGTAAAACGACGGCCA
GTCTTAAGCTCGGGCCCCAAATAATGATTTTATTTTGACTGATAGTGACCTGTTCGTTGCAACAAATTGA
TGAGCAATGCTTTTTTATAATGCCAACTTTGTACAAAAAAGTTGGCACCATGGCTGCAAATAAGCCCAAG
GGTCAGAATTCTTTGGCTTTACACAAAGTCATCATGGTGGGCAGTGGTGGCGTGGGCAAGTCAGCTCTGA
CTCTACAGTTCATGTACGATGAGTTTGTGGAGGACTATGAGCCTACCAAAGCAGACAGCTATCGGAAGAA
GGTAGTGCTAGATGGGGAGGAAGTCCAGATCGATATCTTAGATACAGCTGGGCAGGAGGACTACGCTGCA
ATTAGAGACAACTACTTCCGAAGTGGGGAGGGGTTCCTCTGTGTTTTCTCTATTACAGAAATGGAATCCT
TTGCAGCTACAGCTGACTTCAGGGAGCAGATTTTAAGAGTAAAAGAAGATGAGAATGTTCCATTTCTACT
GGTTGGTAACAAATCAGATTTAGAAGATAAAAGACAGGTTTCTGTAGAAGAGGCAAAAAACAGAGCTGAG
CAGTGGAATGTTAACTACGTGGAAACATCTGCTAAAACACGAGCTAATGTTGACAAGGTATTTTTTGATT
TAATGAGAGAAATTCGAGCGAGAAAGATGGAAGACAGCAAAGAAAAGAATGGAAAAAAGAAGAGGAAAAG
TTTAGCCAAGAGAATCAGAGAAAGATGCTGCATTTTATTGCCAACTTTCTT
Features (pLannotate 1.2.2; 12 found; start..end, strand, type, name):
    105..123     -  promoter       T7 promoter: promoter for bacteriophage T7 RNA polymerase
    313..336     +  promoter       Pc promoter (fragment): intI1 (promoter lies within the coding sequence); class 1 integron promoter
    512..568     +  CDS            GmR (fragment): gentamycin acetyltransferase; aacC1; confers resistance to gentamycin
    575..1366    +  CDS            SmR: aminoglycoside adenylyltransferase (Murphy, 1985); aadA; confers resistance to spectinomycin and streptomycin
   1459..2047    +  rep_origin     ori: high-copy-number ColE1/pMB1/pBR322/pUC origin of replication
   2230..2322    +  CDS            lacI (fragment): lac repressor; lacI; The lac repressor binds to the lac operator to inhibit transcription in E. coli. This inhibition can be relieved by adding lactose or isopropyl-β-D-thiogalactopyranoside (IPTG).
   2377..2404    -  terminator     rrnB T2 terminator: transcription terminator T2 from the E. coli rrnB gene
   2536..2579    +  terminator     rrnB T1 terminator: Escherichia coli rrnB; transcription terminator T1 from the E. coli rrnB gene
   2626..2662    -  CDS            lacZα (fragment): LacZα fragment of β-galactosidase; lacZ fragment
   2679..2774    +  protein_bind   attL3: mutant version of attL; recombination site for the Gateway® LR reaction LR Clonase™
   2780..3397    +  CDS            RALA: RALA_HUMAN - Also known as RAL. Experimental evidence at protein level: Swiss-Prot protein existence level 1. Multifunctional GTPase involved in a variety of cellular processes including gene expression, cell migration, cell proliferation, oncogenic transformation and membrane trafficking. Accomplishes its multiple functions by interacting with distinct downstream effectors. Acts as a GTP sensor for GTP-dependent exocytosis of dense core vesicles. The RALA-exocyst complex regulates integrin- dependent membrane raft exocytosis and growth signaling (PubMed:20005108). Key regulator of LPAR1 signa
   3402..86      -  protein_bind   attL3 (across the origin): mutant version of attL; recombination site for the Gateway® LR reaction LR Clonase™
