[The description below was written by a language model from this plasmid's Addgene catalogue record and pLannotate feature annotations shown in this document.]
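Description:
pDONR223_RALA_WT_V5 is a Gateway entry clone built on the Invitrogen pDONR223 backbone. It carries the wild-type human RALA open reading frame (NM_005402), which encodes a small Ras-like GTPase involved in exocytosis, membrane trafficking, migration, proliferation and oncogenic transformation. The 3.4 kb plasmid is propagated in E. coli from a high-copy ColE1/pUC-type origin. It is selected with spectinomycin through the aadA (SmR) aminoglycoside adenylyltransferase gene, which sits downstream of a fragment of a class 1 integron Pc promoter and a remnant of a gentamicin resistance gene. Short lacI and lacZα fragments are also annotated as backbone remnants.

The RALA coding sequence is flanked on both sides by attL-type Gateway recombination sites. The annotation software labels both as attL3, and one of them spans the numbering origin of the circular sequence. These sites allow the ORF to be moved into attR-containing destination vectors by an LR Clonase reaction. The record lists no promoter for the insert, so the plasmid is a shuttle and storage clone rather than an expression construct. rrnB T1 and T2 terminators lie upstream of the cassette to insulate it from read-through transcription, and a T7 promoter lies on the far side of the insert, oriented on the opposite strand.

The ORF is in the "open" configuration, with no stop codon immediately after the insert, so a destination vector can supply a C-terminal fusion. The "V5" in the name presumably refers to such a tag, but no V5 feature is annotated in this plasmid. The construct belongs to the Target Accelerator Plasmid Collection and is described as an overexpression control for gene expression analysis.
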