Addgene plasmid #82988: pDONR223_RALA_WT_V5
Purpose: Gateway Donor vector containing RALA, used as an over expression control for gene expression analysis. Part of the Target Accelerator Plasmid Collection.
Depositing lab: Jesse Boehm & Matthew Meyerson & David Root. Depositing organization: Broad Institute. Publication: High-throughput Phenotyping of Lung Cancer Somatic Mutations. Berger AH, Brooks AN, Wu X, Shrestha Y, Chouinard C, Piccioni F, Bagul M, Kamburov A, Imielinski M, Hogstrom L, Zhu C, Yang X, Pantel S, Sakai R, Watson J, Kaplan N, Campbell JD, Singh S, Root DE, Narayan R, Natoli T, Lahr DL, Tirosh I, Tamayo P, Getz G, Wong B, Doench J, Subramanian A, Golub TR, Meyerson M, Boehm JS. Cancer Cell. 2016 Aug 8;30(2):214-28. doi: 10.1016/j.ccell.2016.06.022. Epub 2016 Jul 28. PubMed 27478040.
Backbone
  Vector backbone: pDONR223
  Backbone manufacturer: Invitrogen
  Vector type: Gateway Entry vector
Growth in bacteria
  Bacterial resistance: Spectinomycin, 50 μg/mL
  Growth temperature: 37°C
  Growth strain: DH5alpha
  Copy number: High Copy
Gene/Insert
  Gene/Insert name: RALA (alt name: NM_005402)
  Species: H. sapiens (human)
  Entrez Gene: RALA (a.k.a. HINCONS, RAL)
  Promoter: None
  Cloning method: Gateway Cloning
  Sequencing primers: 5′ M13pUC-fwd; 3′ M13-Rev
Terms and licenses: Academic/Nonprofit Terms; Industry Terms: Not Available to Industry
Depositor comments: Open state: NO stop codon immediately follows insert
How to cite: pDONR223_RALA_WT_V5 was a gift from Jesse Boehm & Matthew Meyerson & David Root (Addgene plasmid # 82988 ; http://n2t.net/addgene:82988 ; RRID:Addgene_82988)
