>Addgene plasmid #82988 | pDONR223_RALA_WT_V5 | depositor partial sequence | sequence record 157714 | Insert sequence
ATGGCTGCAAATAAGCCCAAGGGTCAGAATTCTTTGGCTTTACACAAAGTCATCATGGTGGGCAGTGGTG
GCGTGGGCAAGTCAGCTCTGACTCTACAGTTCATGTACGATGAGTTTGTGGAGGACTATGAGCCTACCAA
AGCAGACAGCTATCGGAAGAAGGTAGTGCTAGATGGGGAGGAAGTCCAGATCGATATCTTAGATACAGCT
GGGCAGGAGGACTACGCTGCAATTAGAGACAACTACTTCCGAAGTGGGGAGGGGTTCCTCTGTGTTTTCT
CTATTACAGAAATGGAATCCTTTGCAGCTACAGCTGACTTCAGGGAGCAGATTTTAAGAGTAAAAGAAGA
TGAGAATGTTCCATTTCTACTGGTTGGTAACAAATCAGATTTAGAAGATAAAAGACAGGTTTCTGTAGAA
GAGGCAAAAAACAGAGCTGAGCAGTGGAATGTTAACTACGTGGAAACATCTGCTAAAACACGAGCTAATG
TTGACAAGGTATTTTTTGATTTAATGAGAGAAATTCGAGCGAGAAAGATGGAAGACAGCAAAGAAAAGAA
TGGAAAAAAGAAGAGGAAAAGTTTAGCCAAGAGAATCAGAGAAAGATGCTGCATTTTATAA
